>Addgene plasmid #214403 | SF-SON IRES Tomato | addgene full sequence | sequence record 426702 | Addgene NGS Result
AGATCAGTTGGGTGCACGAGTGGGTTACATCGAACTGGATCTCAACAGCGGTAAGATCCTTGAGAGTTTT
CGCCCCGAAGAACGTTTTCCAATGATGAGCACTTTTAAAGTTCTGCTATGTGGCGCGGTATTATCCCGTA
TTGACGCCGGGCAAGAGCAACTCGGTCGCCGCATACACTATTCTCAGAATGACTTGGTTGAGTACTCACC
AGTCACAGAAAAGCATCTTACGGATGGCATGACAGTAAGAGAATTATGCAGTGCTGCCATAACCATGAGT
GATAACACTGCGGCCAACTTACTTCTGACAACGATCGGAGGACCGAAGGAGCTAACCGCTTTTTTGCACA
ACATGGGGGATCATGTAACTCGCCTTGATCGTTGGGAACCGGAGCTGAATGAAGCCATACCAAACGACGA
GCGTGACACCACGATGCCTGTAGCAATGGCAACAACGTTGCGCAAACTATTAACTGGCGAACTACTTACT
CTAGCTTCCCGGCAACAATTAATAGACTGGATGGAGGCGGATAAAGTTGCAGGACCACTTCTGCGCTCGG
CCCTTCCGGCTGGCTGGTTTATTGCTGATAAATCTGGAGCCGGTGAGCGTGGGTCTCGCGGTATCATTGC
AGCACTGGGGCCAGATGGTAAGCCCTCCCGTATCGTAGTTATCTACACGACGGGGAGTCAGGCAACTATG
GATGAACGAAATAGACAGATCGCTGAGATAGGTGCCTCACTGATTAAGCATTGGTAACTGTCAGACCAAG
TTTACTCATATATACTTTAGATTGATTTAAAACTTCATTTTTAATTTAAAAGGATCTAGGTGAAGATCCT
TTTTGATAATCTCATGACCAAAATCCCTTAACGTGAGTTTTCGTTCCACTGAGCGTCAGACCCCGTAGAA
AAGATCAAAGGATCTTCTTGAGATCCTTTTTTTCTGCGCGTAATCTGCTGCTTGCAAACAAAAAAACCAC
CGCTACCAGCGGTGGTTTGTTTGCCGGATCAAGAGCTACCAACTCTTTTTCCGAAGGTAACTGGCTTCAG
CAGAGCGCAGATACCAAATACTGTTCTTCTAGTGTAGCCGTAGTTAGGCCACCACTTCAAGAACTCTGTA
GCACCGCCTACATACCTCGCTCTGCTAATCCTGTTACCAGTGGCTGCTGCCAGTGGCGATAAGTCGTGTC
TTACCGGGTTGGACTCAAGACGATAGTTACCGGATAAGGCGCAGCGGTCGGGCTGAACGGGGGGTTCGTG
CACACAGCCCAGCTTGGAGCGAACGACCTACACCGAACTGAGATACCTACAGCGTGAGCTATGAGAAAGC
GCCACGCTTCCCGAAGGGAGAAAGGCGGACAGGTATCCGGTAAGCGGCAGGGTCGGAACAGGAGAGCGCA
CGAGGGAGCTTCCAGGGGGAAACGCCTGGTATCTTTATAGTCCTGTCGGGTTTCGCCACCTCTGACTTGA
GCGTCGATTTTTGTGATGCTCGTCAGGGGGGCGGAGCCTATGGAAAAACGCCAGCAACGCGGCCTTTTTA
CGGTTCCTGGCCTTTTGCTGGCCTTTTGCTCACATGTTCTTTCCTGCGTTATCCCCTGATTCTGTGGATA
ACCGTATTACCGCCTTTGAGTGAGCTGATACCGCTCGCCGCAGCCGAACGACCGAGCGCAGCGAGTCAGT
GAGCGAGGAAGCGGAAGAGCGCCCAATACGCAAACCGCCTCTCCCCGCGCGTTGGCCGATTCATTAATGC
AGCTGGCACGACAGGTTTCCCGACTGGAAAGCGGGCAGTGAGCGCAACGCAATTAATGTGAGTTAGCTCA
CTCATTAGGCACCCCAGGCTTTACACTTTATGCTTCCGGCTCGTATGTTGTGTGGAATTGTGAGCGGATA
ACAATTTCACACAGGAAACAGCTATGACCATGATTACGCCAAGCGCGCAATTAACCCTCACTAAAGGGAA
CAAAAGCTGGAGCTGCAAGCTTAATGTAGTCTTATGCAATACTCTTGTAGTCTTGCAACATGGTAACGAT
GAGTTAGCAACATGCCTTACAAGGAGAGAAAAAGCACCGTGCATGCCGATTGGTGGAAGTAAGGTGGTAC
GATCGTGCCTTATTAGGAAGGCAACAGACGGGTCTGACATGGATTGGACGAACCACTGAATTGCCGCATT
GCAGAGATATTGTATTTAAGTGCCTAGCTCGATACATAAACGGGTCTCTCTGGTTAGACCAGATCTGAGC
CTGGGAGCTCTCTGGCTAACTAGGGAACCCACTGCTTAAGCCTCAATAAAGCTTGCCTTGAGTGCTTCAA
GTAGTGTGTGCCCGTCTGTTGTGTGACTCTGGTAACTAGAGATCCCTCAGACCCTTTTAGTCAGTGTGGA
AAATCTCTAGCAGTGGCGCCCGAACAGGGACTTGAAAGCGAAAGGGAAACCAGAGGAGCTCTCTCGACGC
AGGACTCGGCTTGCTGAAGCGCGCACGGCAAGAGGCGAGGGGCGGCGACTGGTGAGTACGCCAAAAATTT
TGACTAGCGGAGGCTAGAAGGAGAGAGATGGGTGCGAGAGCGTCAGTATTAAGCGGGGGAGAATTAGATC
GCGATGGGAAAAAATTCGGTTAAGGCCAGGGGGAAAGAAAAAATATAAATTAAAACATATAGTATGGGCA
AGCAGGGAGCTAGAACGATTCGCAGTTAATCCTGGCCTGTTAGAAACATCAGAAGGCTGTAGACAAATAC
TGGGACAGCTACAACCATCCCTTCAGACAGGATCAGAAGAACTTAGATCATTATATAATACAGTAGCAAC
CCTCTATTGTGTGCATCAAAGGATAGAGATAAAAGACACCAAGGAAGCTTTAGACAAGATAGAGGAAGAG
CAAAACAAAAGTAAGACCACCGCACAGCAAGCGGCCGCTGATCTTCAGACCTGGAGGAGGAGATATGAGG
GACAATTGGAGAAGTGAATTATATAAATATAAAGTAGTAAAAATTGAACCATTAGGAGTAGCACCCACCA
AGGCAAAGAGAAGAGTGGTGCAGAGAGAAAAAAGAGCAGTGGGAATAGGAGCTTTGTTCCTTGGGTTCTT
GGGAGCAGCAGGAAGCACTATGGGCGCAGCGTCAATGACGCTGACGGTACAGGCCAGACAATTATTGTCT
GGTATAGTGCAGCAGCAGAACAATTTGCTGAGGGCTATTGAGGCGCAACAGCATCTGTTGCAACTCACAG
TCTGGGGCATCAAGCAGCTCCAGGCAAGAATCCTGGCTGTGGAAAGATACCTAAAGGATCAACAGCTCCT
GGGGATTTGGGGTTGCTCTGGAAAACTCATTTGCACCACTGCTGTGCCTTGGAATGCTAGTTGGAGTAAT
AAATCTCTGGAACAGATTTGGAATCACACGACCTGGATGGAGTGGGACAGAGAAATTAACAATTACACAA
GCTTAATACACTCCTTAATTGAAGAATCGCAAAACCAGCAAGAAAAGAATGAACAAGAATTATTGGAATT
AGATAAATGGGCAAGTTTGTGGAATTGGTTTAACATAACAAATTGGCTGTGGTATATAAAATTATTCATA
ATGATAGTAGGAGGCTTGGTAGGTTTAAGAATAGTTTTTGCTGTACTTTCTATAGTGAATAGAGTTAGGC
AGGGATATTCACCATTATCGTTTCAGACCCACCTCCCAACCCCGAGGGGACCCGACAGGCCCGAAGGAAT
AGAAGAAGAAGGTGGAGAGAGAGACAGAGACAGATCCATTCGATTAGTGAACGGATCTCGACGGTATCGG
TTAACTTTTAAAAGAAAAGGGGGGATTGGGGGGTACAGTGCAGGGGAAAGAATAGTAGACATAATAGCAA
CAGACATACAAACTAAAGAATTACAAAAACAAATTACAAAAATTCAAAATTTTATCGATCACGAGACTAG
CCTCGAGCTAGCTGCAGTAACGCCATTTTGCAAGGCATGGAAAAATACCAAACCAAGAATAGAGAAGTTC
AGATCAAGGGCGGGTACATGAAAATAGCTAACGTTGGGCCAAACAGGATATCTGCGGTGAGCAGTTTCGG
CCCCGGCCCGGGGCCAAGAACAGATGGTCACCGCAGTTTCGGCCCCGGCCCGAGGCCAAGAACAGATGGT
CCCCAGATATGGCCCAACCCTCAGCAGTTTCTTAAGACCCATCAGATGTTTCCAGGCTCCCCCAAGGACC
TGAAATGACCCTGCGCCTTATTTGAATTAACCAATCAGCCTGCTTCTCGCTTCTGTTCGCGCGCTTCTGC
TTCCCGAGCTCTATAAAAGAGCTCACAACCCCTCACTCGGCGCGCCAGTCCTCCGACAGACTGAGTCGGC
CGGTGGATCCACCGGTGCCACCATGGCGGAGGAGCAGGACCTATCGGAGGTGGAGCTGAGCCCCGTGGGC
TCGGAGGAGCCCCGCTGCCTGTCCCCGGGGAGCGCGCCCTCGCTAGGGCCCGACGGCGGCGGCGGCGGAT
CGGGCCTGCGAGCCAGCCCGGGGCCAGGCGAGCTGGGCAAGGTCAAGAAGGAGCAGCAGGACGGCGAGGC
GGACGATGACAAGTTCCCCGTGTGCATCCGCGAGGCCGTCAGCCAGGTGCTCAGCGGCTACGACTGGACG
CTGGTGCCCATGCCCGTGCGCGTCAACGGCGCCAGCAAAAGCAAGCCGCACGTCAAGCGGCCCATGAACG
CCTTCATGGTGTGGGCTCAGGCAGCGCGCAGGAAGCTCGCGGACCAGTACCCGCACCTGCACAACGCTGA
GCTCAGCAAGACGCTGGGCAAGCTCTGGAGGCTGCTGAACGAAAGTGACAAGCGCCCCTTCATCGAGGAG
GCTGAGCGGCTCCGTATGCAGCACAAGAAAGACCACCCGGACTACAAGTACCAGCCCAGGCGGCGGAAGA
ACGGGAAGGCCGCCCAGGGCGAGGCGGAGTGCCCCGGTGGGGAGGCCGAGCAAGGTGGGACCGCCGCCAT
CCAGGCCCACTACAAGAGCGCCCACTTGGACCACCGGCACCCAGGAGAGGGCTCCCCCATGTCAGATGGG
AACCCCGAGCACCCCTCAGGCCAGAGCCATGGCCCACCCACCCCTCCAACCACCCCGAAGACAGAGCTGC
AGTCGGGCAAGGCAGACCCGAAGCGGGACGGGCGCTCCATGGGGGAGGGCGGGAAGCCTCACATCGACTT
CGGCAACGTGGACATTGGTGAGATCAGCCACGAGGTAATGTCCAACATGGAGACCTTTGATGTGGCTGAG
TTGGACCAGTACCTGCCGCCCAATGGGCACCCAGGCCATGTGAGCAGCTACTCAGCAGCCGGCTATGGGC
TGGGCAGTGCCCTGGCCGTGGCCAGTGGACACTCCGCCTGGATCTCCAAGCCACCAGGCGTGGCTCTGCC
CACGGTCTCACCACCTGGTGTGGATGCCAAAGCCCAGGTGAAGACAGAGACCGCGGGGCCCCAGGGGCCC
CCACACTACACCGACCAGCCATCCACCTCACAGATCGCCTACACCTCCCTCAGCCTGCCCCACTATGGCT
CAGCCTTCCCCTCCATCTCCCGCCCCCAGTTTGACTACTCTGACCATCAGCCCTCAGGACCCTATTATGG
CCACTCGGGCCAGGCCTCTGGCCTCTACTCGGCCTTCTCCTATATGGGGCCCTCGCAGCGGCCCCTCTAC
ACGGCCATCTCTGACCCCAGCCCCTCAGGGCCCCAGTCCCACAGCCCCACACACTGGGAGCAGCCAGTAT
ATACGACACTGTCCCGGCCCTCTTCCGGAGCCACCAACTTCTCCCTGCTGAAGCAGGCCGGCGACGTGGA
GGAGAACCCCGGCCCCTCCATGGACTCGGACGCCAGCCTGGTGTCCAGCCGCCCGTCGTCGCCAGAGCCC
GATGACCTTTTTCTGCCGGCCCGGAGTAAGGGCAGCAGCGGCAGCGCCTTCACTGGGGGCACCGTGTCCT
CGTCCACCCCGAGTGACTGCCCGCCGGAGCTGAGCGCCGAGCTGCGCGGCGCTATGGGCTCTGCGGGCGC
GCATCCTGGGGACAAGCTAGGAGGCAGTGGCTTCAAGTCATCCTCGTCCAGCACCTCGTCGTCTACGTCG
TCGGCGGCTGCGTCGTCCACCAAGAAGGACAAGAAGCAAATGACAGAGCCGGAGCTGCAGCAGCTGCGTC
TCAAGATCAACAGCCGCGAGCGCAAGCGCATGCACGACCTCAACATCGCCATGGATGGCCTCCGCGAGGT
CATGCCGTACGCACACGGCCCTTCGGTGCGCAAGCTTTCCAAGATCACCACGCTGCTGCTGGCGCGCAAC
TACATCCTCATGCTCACCAACTCGCTGGAGGAGATGAAGCGACTGGTGAGCGAGATCTACGGGGGCCACC
ACGCTGGCTTCCACCCGTCGGCCTGCGGCGGCCTGGCGCACTCCGCGCCCCTGCCCGCCGCCACCGCGCA
CCCGGCAGCAGCAGCGCACGCCGCACATCACCCCGCGGTGCACCACCCCATCCTGCCGCCCGCCGCCGCA
GCGGCTGCTGCCGCCGCTGCAGCCGCGGCTGTGTCCAGCGCCTCTCTGCCCGGATCCGGGCTGCCGTCGG
TCGGCTCAATCCGTCCACCGCACGGCCTACTCAAGTCTCCGTCTGCTGCCGCGGCCGCCCCGCTGGGGGG
CGGGGGCGGCGGCAGTGGGGCGAGCGGGGGCTTCCAGCACTGGGGCGGCATGCCCTGCCCCTGCAGCATG
TGCCAGGTGCCGCCGCCGCACCACCACGTGTCGGCTATGGGCGCCGGCAGCCTGCCGCGCCTCACCTCCG
ACGCCAAGGGCTCCGGAGAGGGCCGGGGCTCTCTGCTGACCTGTGGCGACGTGGAGGAGAACCCCGGCCC
CTCCATGGACACTAACCGCCCGGGCGCGTTCGTGCTGAGCAGTGCCCCGCTGGCCGCGCTGCACAACATG
GCCGAGATGAAGACGTCGCTGTTCCCCTACGCGCTGCAGGGTCCGGCCGGCTTCAAGGCGCCCGCGCTGG
GGGGCCTGGGCGCGCAGCTCCCGCTCGGGACCCCGCACGGCATCAGCGACATCCTGGGCCGGCCCGTGGG
CGCGGCGGGCGGGGGCCTCCTGGGGGGGCTGCCCCGGCTCAACGGGCTCGCGTCGTCCGCCGGCGTTTAC
TTCGGGCCCGCGGCCGCTGTGGCGCGCGGCTACCCCAAGCCCCTGGCCGAGCTGCCGGGGCGCCCGCCCA
TCTTCTGGCCCGGCGTGGTGCAGGGCGCGCCCTGGAGGGACCCGCGTCTGGCTGGCCCGGCCCCGGCCGG
CGGCGTCCTGGACAAGGACGGGAAGAAGAAGCACTCGCGCCCGACCTTCTCGGGCCAGCAGATCTTCGCG
CTGGAGAAAACCTTCGAGCAGACCAAGTACCTGGCGGGCCCGGAGCGCGCGCGTCTCGCCTACTCGCTGG
GCATGACCGAGAGCCAGGTGAAGGTCTGGTTCCAGAACCGCCGGACCAAGTGGCGCAAGCGGCACGCGGC
GGAGATGGCGTCGGCCAAGAAGAAGCAGGACTCGGACGCCGAGAAGCTGAAGGTGCGCGGCTCGGACGCG
GAGGACGACGACGAATACAACCGGCCCCTGGACCCCAACTCGGACGACGAGAAGATCACGCGGCTGCTCA
AGAAGCACAAACCCTCGAACTTGGCGCTGGTCAGCCCGTGCGGCGGCGGCGCGGGGGACGCCTTGTGATG
AGTCGACGAATTCGGTACCGCGGGCCCGGGATCCGCCCCTCTCCCTCCCCCCCCCCTAACGTTACTGGCC
GAAGCCGCTTGGAATAAGGCCGGTGTGCGTTTGTCTATATGTTATTTTCCACCATATTGCCGTCTTTTGG
CAATGTGAGGGCCCGGAAACCTGGCCCTGTCTTCTTGACGAGCATTCCTAGGGGTCTTTCCCCTCTCGCC
AAAGGAATGCAAGGTCTGTTGAATGTCGTGAAGGAAGCAGTTCCTCTGGAAGCTTCTTGAAGACAAACAA
CGTCTGTAGCGACCCTTTGCAGGCAGCGGAACCCCCCACCTGGCGACAGGTGCCTCTGCGGCCAAAAGCC
ACGTGTATAAGATACACCTGCAAAGGCGGCACAACCCCAGTGCCACGTTGTGAGTTGGATAGTTGTGGAA
AGAGTCAAATGGCTCTCCTCAAGCGTATTCAACAAGGGGCTGAAGGATGCCCAGAAGGTACCCCATTGTA
TGGGATCTGATCTGGGGCCTCGGTGCACATGCTTTACATGTGTTTAGTCGAGGTTAAAAAAACGTCTAGG
CCCCCCGAACCACGGGGACGTGGTTTTCCTTTGAAAAACACGATGATAATATGGCCACAACCATGGTGAG
CAAGGGCGAGGAGGTCATCAAAGAGTTCATGCGCTTCAAGGTGCGCATGGAGGGCTCCATGAACGGCCAC
GAGTTCGAGATCGAGGGCGAGGGCGAGGGCCGCCCCTACGAGGGCACCCAGACCGCCAAGCTGAAGGTGA
CCAAGGGCGGCCCCCTGCCCTTCGCCTGGGACATCCTGTCCCCCCAGTTCATGTACGGCTCCAAGGCGTA
CGTGAAGCACCCCGCCGACATCCCCGATTACAAGAAGCTGTCCTTCCCCGAGGGCTTCAAGTGGGAGCGC
GTGATGAACTTCGAGGACGGCGGTCTGGTGACCGTGACCCAGGACTCCTCCCTGCAGGACGGCACGCTGA
TCTACAAGGTGAAGATGCGCGGCACCAACTTCCCCCCCGACGGCCCCGTAATGCAGAAGAAGACCATGGG
CTGGGAGGCCTCCACCGAGCGCCTGTACCCCCGCGACGGCGTGCTGAAGGGCGAGATCCACCAGGCCCTG
AAGCTGAAGGACGGCGGCCACTACCTGGTGGAGTTCAAGACCATCTACATGGCCAAGAAGCCCGTGCAAC
TGCCCGGCTACTACTACGTGGACACCAAGCTGGACATCACCTCCCACAACGAGGACTACACCATCGTGGA
ACAGTACGAGCGCTCCGAGGGCCGCCACCACCTGTTCCTGTACGGCATGGACGAGCTGTACAAGTAAAGC
GGCCGCGTCGACAATCAACCTCTGGATTACAAAATTTGTGAAAGATTGACTGGTATTCTTAACTATGTTG
CTCCTTTTACGCTATGTGGATACGCTGCTTTAATGCCTTTGTATCATGCTATTGCTTCCCGTATGGCTTT
CATTTTCTCCTCCTTGTATAAATCCTGGTTGCTGTCTCTTTATGAGGAGTTGTGGCCCGTTGTCAGGCAA
CGTGGCGTGGTGTGCACTGTGTTTGCTGACGCAACCCCCACTGGTTGGGGCATTGCCACCACCTGTCAGC
TCCTTTCCGGGACTTTCGCTTTCCCCCTCCCTATTGCCACGGCGGAACTCATCGCCGCCTGCCTTGCCCG
CTGCTGGACAGGGGCTCGGCTGTTGGGCACTGACAATTCCGTGGTGTTGTCGGGGAAGCTGACGTCCTTT
CCATGGCTGCTCGCCTGTGTTGCCACCTGGATTCTGCGCGGGACGTCCTTCTGCTACGTCCCTTCGGCCC
TCAATCCAGCGGACCTTCCTTCCCGCGGCCTGCTGCCGGCTCTGCGGCCTCTTCCGCGTCTTCGCCTTCG
CCCTCAGACGAGTCGGATCTCCCTTTGGGCCGCCTCCCCGCCTGGAATTCGAGCTCGGTACCTTTAAGAC
CAATGACTTACAAGGCAGCTGTAGATCTTAGCCACTTTTTAAAAGAAAAGGGGGGACTGGAAGGGCTACG
TAGCTAGCGAAGTTCCTATTCCGAAGTTCCTATTCTCTAGAAAGTATAGGAACTTCTACGTAACTCCCAA
CGAAGACAAGATCTGCTTTTTGCTTGTACTGGGTCTCTCTGGTTAGACCAGATCTGAGCCTGGGAGCTCT
CTGGCTAACTAGGGAACCCACTGCTTAAGCCTCAATAAAGCTTGCCTTGAGTGCTTCAAGTAGTGTGTGC
CCGTCTGTTGTGTGACTCTGGTAACTAGAGATCCCTCAGACCCTTTTAGTCAGTGTGGAAAATCTCTAGC
AGTAGTAGTTCATGTCATCTTATTATTCAGTATTTATAACTTGCAAAGAAATGAATATCAGAGAGTGAGA
GGAACTTGTTTATTGCAGCTTATAATGGTTACAAATAAAGCAATAGCATCACAAATTTCACAAATAAAGC
ATTTTTTTCACTGCATTCTAGTTGTGGTTTGTCCAAACTCATCAATGTATCTTATCATGTCTGGCTCTAG
CTATCCCGCCCCTAACTCCGCCCATCCCGCCCCTAACTCCGCCCAGTTCCGCCCATTCTCCGCCCCATGG
CTGACTAATTTTTTTTATTTATGCAGAGGCCGAGGCCGCCTCGGCCTCTGAGCTATTCCAGAAGTAGTGA
GGAGGCTTTTTTGGAGGCCTAGGGACGTACCCAATTCGCCCTATAGTGAGTCGTATTACGCGCGCTCACT
GGCCGTCGTTTTACAACGTCGTGACTGGGAAAACCCTGGCGTTACCCAACTTAATCGCCTTGCAGCACAT
CCCCCTTTCGCCAGCTGGCGTAATAGCGAAGAGGCCCGCACCGATCGCCCTTCCCAACAGTTGCGCAGCC
TGAATGGCGAATGGG
[124 nt withheld, positions 10586-10709]
C
[91 nt withheld, positions 10711-10801]
A
[49 nt withheld, positions 10803-10851]
CCTTTGACGTTGGAGTCCACGTTCTTT
[37 nt withheld, positions 10879-10915]
ACCCTATCTCGGTCTATTCTTTTGATTTATAAGGGATTTTGCCGATTTCGGCCTATTGGTTAAAAAATGA
GCTGATTTAACAAAAATTTAACGCGAATTTTAACAAAATATTAACGCTTACAATTTAGGTGGCACTTTTC
GGGGAAATGTGCGCGGAACCCCTATTTGTTTATTTTTCTAAATACATTCAAATATGTATCCGCTCATGAG
ACAATAACCCTGATAAATGCTTCAATAATATTGAAAAAGGAAGAGTATGAGTATTCAACATTTCCGTGTC
GCCCTTATTCCCTTTTTTGCGGCATTTTGCCTTCCTGTTTTTGCTCACCCAGAAACGCTGGTGAAAGTAA
AAGATGCTGA
Features (pLannotate 1.2.2; 32 found; start..end, strand, type, name):
    928..1516    +  rep_origin     ori: high-copy-number ColE1/pMB1/pBR322/pUC origin of replication
   1699..1791    +  CDS            lacI (fragment): lac repressor; lacI; The lac repressor binds to the lac operator to inhibit transcription in E. coli. This inhibition can be relieved by adding lactose or isopropyl-β-D-thiogalactopyranoside (IPTG).
   1804..1825    +  protein_bind   CAP binding site: CAP binding activates transcription in the presence of cAMP. E. coli catabolite activator protein
   1840..1870    +  promoter       lac promoter: promoter for the E. coli lac operon
   1874..1896    +  protein_bind   lac operator (fragment): The lac repressor binds to the lac operator to inhibit transcription in E. coli. This inhibition can be relieved by adding lactose or isopropyl-β-D-thiogalactopyranoside (IPTG). lac repressor encoded by lacI
   1939..1957    +  promoter       T3 promoter: promoter for bacteriophage T3 RNA polymerase
   1985..2211    +  promoter       RSV promoter: Rous sarcoma virus enhancer/promoter
   2212..2392    +  LTR            5' LTR (truncated): truncated 5' long terminal repeat (LTR) from HIV-1
   2439..2564    +  misc_feature   HIV-1 Ψ: packaging signal of human immunodeficiency virus type 1
   2548..2911    +  CDS            HIV-1 gag (fragment): gag protein from human immunodeficiency virus 1; gag
   3057..3290    +  misc_feature   RRE: The Rev response element (RRE) of HIV-1 allows for Rev-dependent mRNA export from the nucleus to the cytoplasm.
   3667..3767    +  CDS            Rev (fragment): human immunodeficiency virus 1 (HIV-1) Rev protein; rev; enhances nuclear export of unspliced and incompletely spliced viral mRNAs
   3786..3903    +  misc_feature   cPPT/CTS: central polypurine tract and central termination sequence of HIV-1
   3937..4338    +  promoter       SFFV promoter: spleen focus-forming virus long terminal repeat (LTR) promoter
   4363..5760    +  CDS            SOX10: SOX10_HUMAN - Experimental evidence at protein level: Swiss-Prot protein existence level 1. Transcription factor that plays a central role in developing and mature glia (By similarity). Specifically activates expression of myelin genes, during oligodendrocyte (OL) maturation, such as DUSP15 and MYRF, thereby playing a central role in oligodendrocyte maturation and CNS myelination (By similarity). Once induced, MYRF cooperates with SOX10 to implement the myelination program (By similarity). Transcriptional activator of MITF, acting synergistically with PAX3 (PubMed:21965087). Transcriptional ac
   5830..6798    +  CDS            OLIG2: OLIG2_HUMAN - Also known as BHLHB1, BHLHE19, PRKCBP2, RACK17. Experimental evidence at protein level: Swiss-Prot protein existence level 1. Required for oligodendrocyte and motor neuron specification in the spinal cord, as well as for the development of somatic motor neurons in the hindbrain. Functions together with ZNF488 to promote oligodendrocyte differentiation. Cooperates with OLIG1 to establish the pMN domain of the embryonic neural tube. Antagonist of V2 interneuron and of NKX2-2-induced V3 interneuron development. From Homo sapiens (Human).
   6865..7695    +  CDS            NKX6-2: NKX62_HUMAN - Also known as GTX, NKX6B. Experimental evidence at protein level: Swiss-Prot protein existence level 1. Transcription factor with repressor activity involved in the regulation of axon-glial interactions at myelin paranodes in oligodendrocytes. Binds to the consensus DNA sequence 5'-(A/T)TTAATGA- 3'. In oligodendrocytes, binds to MBP and PLP1 promoter regions. From Homo sapiens (Human).
   7713..7734    +  misc_feature   MCS (fragment): multiple cloning site
   7847..8309    +  misc_feature   IRES: internal ribosome entry site (IRES) of the encephalomyocarditis virus (EMCV)
   8323..9024    +  CDS            dTomato: dTomato is a basic (constitutively fluorescent) orange fluorescent protein published in 2004, derived from Discosoma sp.. It is reported to be a somewhat slowly-maturing dimer with low acid sensitivity.
   9043..9631    +  misc_feature   WPRE: woodchuck hepatitis virus posttranscriptional regulatory element
   9648..9716    +  CDS            nef (fragment): NEF_HV1Z2 - Experimental evidence at protein level: Swiss-Prot protein existence level 1. Extracellular Nef protein targets CD4(+) T-lymphocytes for apoptosis by interacting with CXCR4 surface receptors. From Human immunodeficiency virus type 1 group M subtype D (isolate Z2/CDC-Z34) (HIV-1).
   9739..9786    +  protein_bind   FRT: FLP-mediated recombination occurs in the 8-bp core sequence TCTAGAAA (Turan and Bode, 2011). FLP recombinase from the Saccharomyces cerevisiae 2μ plasmid
   9793..9812    +  LTR            5' LTR (fragment): 5' long terminal repeat (LTR) from HIV-1
   9831..10011   +  LTR            5' LTR (truncated): truncated 5' long terminal repeat (LTR) from HIV-1
  10083..10204   +  polyA_signal   SV40 poly(A) signal: SV40 polyadenylation signal
  10244..10379   +  rep_origin     SV40 ori: SV40 origin of replication
  10400..10418   -  promoter       T7 promoter: promoter for bacteriophage T7 RNA polymerase
  10426..10581   +  CDS            lacZα (fragment): LacZα fragment of β-galactosidase; lacZ fragment
  10586..11014   +  rep_origin     f1 ori (sequence partly withheld): f1 bacteriophage origin of replication; arrow indicates direction of (+) strand synthesis
  11067..11171   +  promoter       AmpR promoter: bla
  11172..757     +  CDS            AmpR (across the origin): β-lactamase; bla; confers resistance to ampicillin, carbenicillin, and related antibiotics
