[The description below was written by a language model from this plasmid's Addgene catalogue record and pLannotate feature annotations shown in this document.]
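Description:
SF-SON IRES Tomato is an 11.3 kb lentiviral expression plasmid built on the pRRL.SF-IRES-Pac backbone, designed to deliver three human oligodendrocyte-lineage transcription factors together with a red fluorescent reporter into mammalian cells. In bacteria it replicates from a high-copy ColE1/pUC-type origin and is selected with ampicillin through the bla gene. An f1 origin and remnants of a lac/lacZα cloning region are also present. The viral portion has a third-generation layout: an RSV enhancer/promoter replaces the U3 region to drive a truncated HIV-1 5' LTR, followed by the Ψ packaging signal with a gag fragment, the Rev response element for Rev-dependent export of the genomic RNA, and the cPPT/CTS. The 3' end carries a truncated LTR with an FRT site annotated just upstream of it, followed by an SV40 polyadenylation signal and SV40 origin.

The internal expression cassette is driven by the spleen focus-forming virus (SFFV) LTR promoter. It encodes SOX10, OLIG2 and NKX6-2 in the same orientation as consecutive reading frames separated by short gaps of roughly 70 bp. The elements in those gaps are not annotated, so the record does not state how the three proteins are separated. Downstream, an EMCV IRES permits cap-independent translation of the reporter from the same transcript, and a WPRE enhances transcript expression. The catalogue purpose names tdTomato, whereas the feature table annotates a single dTomato-length reading frame of about 700 bp. According to the associated publication title, the construct is used for transcription-factor-driven generation of oligodendrocytes from human induced pluripotent stem cells, with red fluorescence marking transduced cells.
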