Addgene plasmid #214403: SF-SON IRES Tomato
Purpose: Expresses human SOX10, OLIG2, NKX6.2 and tdTomato
Depositing lab: Tanja Kuhlmann. Depositing organization: Universitaetsklinikum Muenster. Publication: Rapid and efficient generation of oligodendrocytes from human induced pluripotent stem cells using transcription factors. Ehrlich M, Mozafari S, Glatza M, Starost L, Velychko S, Hallmann AL, Cui QL, Schambach A, Kim KP, Bachelin C, Marteyn A, Hargus G, Johnson RM, Antel J, Sterneckert J, Zaehres H, Scholer HR, Baron-Van Evercooren A, Kuhlmann T. Proc Natl Acad Sci U S A. 2017 Mar 14;114(11):E2243-E2252. doi: 10.1073/pnas.1614412114. Epub 2017 Feb 28. PubMed 28246330.
Backbone
  Vector backbone: pRRL.SF-IRES-Pac
  Backbone size w/o insert (bp): 7812
  Total vector size (bp): 11275
  Vector type: Mammalian Expression, Lentiviral
Growth in bacteria
  Bacterial resistance: Ampicillin, 100 μg/mL
  Growth temperature: 37°C
  Growth strain: NEB Stable
  Copy number: Unknown
Gene/Insert
  Gene/Insert name: SOX10, Olig2, NKX6.2
  Species: H. sapiens (human)
  Insert size (bp): 3200
  Entrez Gene: SOX10 (a.k.a. DOM, PCWH, SOX-10, WS2E, WS4, WS4C); OLIG2 (a.k.a. BHLHB1, OLIGO2, PRKCBP2, RACK17, bHLHe19); NKX6-2 (a.k.a. GTX, NKX6.2, NKX6B, SPAX8)
  Promoter: SFFV
  Cloning method: Unknown
  Sequencing primers: 5′ GTA ACG CCA TTT TGC AAG GCA TG; 3′ TCGACcgcccctctccctcc
Terms and licenses: Academic/Nonprofit Terms; Industry Terms: Not Available to Industry
How to cite: SF-SON IRES Tomato was a gift from Tanja Kuhlmann (Addgene plasmid # 214403 ; http://n2t.net/addgene:214403 ; RRID:Addgene_214403)
